>Addgene plasmid #159885 | pCFJ2366 - intron GG3 - 250bp no PATC | addgene full sequence | sequence record 319163 | Addgene NGS Result
CTTTCCTGCGTTATCCCCTGATTCTGTGGATAACCGTATTACCGCCTTTGAGTGAGCTGATACCGCTCGC
CGCAGCCGAACGACCGAGCGCAGCGAGTCAGTGAGCGAGGAAGCGGAAGAGCGCCCAATACGCAAACCGC
CTCTCCCCGCGCGTTGGCCGATTCATTAATGCAGCTGGCACGACAGGTTTCCCGACTGGAAAGCGGGCAG
TGAGCGCAACGCAATTAATACGCGTACCGCTAGCCAGGAAGAGTTTGTAGAAACGCAAAAAGGCCATCCG
TCAGGATGGCCTTCTGCTTAGTTTGATGCCTGGCAGTTTATGGCGGGCGTCCTGCCCGCCACCCTCCGGG
CCGTTGCTTCACAACGTTCAAATCCGCTCCCGGCGGATTTGTCCTACTCAGGAGAGCGTTCACCGACAAA
CAACAGATAAAACGAAAGGCCCAGTCTTCCGACTGAGCCTTTCGTTTTATTTGATGCCTGGCAGTTCCCT
ACTCTCGCGTTAACGCTAGCATGGATGTTTTCCCAGTCACGACGTTGTAAAACGACGGCCAGTCTTAAGC
TCGGGCCCCAAATAATGATTTTATTTTGACTGATAGTGACCTGTTCGTTGCAACAAATTGATGAGCAATG
CTTTTTTATAATGCCAACTTTGTACAAAAAAGCAGGCTGGTCTCACTTTATGAAGATACGAATTAAAAAA
AAGACGACGCCTCTTCATCACTTCAATGTAACAAAGTGCCTTTTTGAACGCACACACTTCTTCCCCACGT
GCTGTTGCAGTTTTGATACTAAAAAAACGATAGAAAAAGAGAGATAAGAGATGAAAATGATAAGAGAATT
GGAAAAAGAGGAATTAAAAAAGGAAACGATTAAGTTGAAAGTAGAAAGAACAGAAAAATGTGTATGGAGG
GGTTTTCAAATTCTCTTTTGTAAAGAGACCACCCAGCTTTCTTGTACAAAGTTGGCATTATAAGAAAGCA
TTGCTTATCAATTTGTTGCAACGAACAGGTCACTATCAGTCAAAATAAAATCATTATTTGCCATCCAGCT
GATATCCCCTATAGTGAGTCGTATTACATGGTCATAGCTGTTTCCTGGCAGCTCTGGCCCGTGTCTCAAA
ATCTCTGATGTTACATTGCACAAGATAAAAATATATCATCATGAACAATAAAACTGTCTGCTTACATAAA
CAGTAATACAAGGGGTGTTATGAGCCATATTCAACGGGAAACGTCGAGGCCGCGATTAAATTCCAACATG
GATGCTGATTTATATGGGTATAAATGGGCTCGCGATAATGTCGGGCAATCAGGTGCGACAATCTATCGCT
TGTATGGGAAGCCCGATGCGCCAGAGTTGTTTCTGAAACATGGCAAAGGTAGCGTTGCCAATGATGTTAC
AGATGAGATGGTCAGACTAAACTGGCTGACGGAATTTATGCCTCTTCCGACCATCAAGCATTTTATCCGT
ACTCCTGATGATGCATGGTTACTCACCACTGCGATCCCCGGAAAAACAGCATTCCAGGTATTAGAAGAAT
ATCCTGATTCAGGTGAAAATATTGTTGATGCGCTGGCAGTGTTCCTGCGCCGGTTGCATTCGATTCCTGT
TTGTAATTGTCCTTTTAACAGCGATCGCGTATTTCGCCTCGCTCAGGCGCAATCACGAATGAATAACGGT
TTGGTTGATGCGAGTGATTTTGATGACGAGCGTAATGGCTGGCCTGTTGAACAAGTCTGGAAAGAAATGC
ATAAACTTTTGCCATTCTCACCGGATTCAGTCGTCACTCATGGTGATTTCTCACTTGATAACCTTATTTT
TGACGAGGGGAAATTAATAGGTTGTATTGATGTTGGACGAGTCGGAATCGCAGACCGATACCAGGATCTT
GCCATCCTATGGAACTGCCTCGGTGAGTTTTCTCCTTCATTACAGAAACGGCTTTTTCAAAAATATGGTA
TTGATAATCCTGATATGAATAAATTGCAGTTTCATTTGATGCTCGATGAGTTTTTCTAATCAGAATTGGT
TAATTGGTTGTAACACTGGCAGAGCATTACGCTGACTTGACGGGACGGCGCAAGCTCATGACCAAAATCC
CTTAACGTGAGTTACGCGTCGTTCCACTGAGCGTCAGACCCCGTAGAAAAGATCAAAGGATCTTCTTGAG
ATCCTTTTTTTCTGCGCGTAATCTGCTGCTTGCAAACAAAAAAACCACCGCTACCAGCGGTGGTTTGTTT
GCCGGATCAAGAGCTACCAACTCTTTTTCCGAAGGTAACTGGCTTCAGCAGAGCGCAGATACCAAATACT
GTTCTTCTAGTGTAGCCGTAGTTAGGCCACCACTTCAAGAACTCTGTAGCACCGCCTACATACCTCGCTC
TGCTAATCCTGTTACCAGTGGCTGCTGCCAGTGGCGATAAGTCGTGTCTTACCGGGTTGGACTCAAGACG
ATAGTTACCGGATAAGGCGCAGCGGTCGGGCTGAACGGGGGGTTCGTGCACACAGCCCAGCTTGGAGCGA
ACGACCTACACCGAACTGAGATACCTACAGCGTGAGCTATGAGAAAGCGCCACGCTTCCCGAAGGGAGAA
AGGCGGACAGGTATCCGGTAAGCGGCAGGGTCGGAACAGGAGAGCGCACGAGGGAGCTTCCAGGGGGAAA
CGCCTGGTATCTTTATAGTCCTGTCGGGTTTCGCCACCTCTGACTTGAGCGTCGATTTTTGTGATGCTCG
TCAGGGGGGCGGAGCCTATGGAAAAACGCCAGCAACGCGGCCTTTTTACGGTTCCTGGCCTTTTGCTGGC
CTTTTGCTCACATGTT
Features (pLannotate 1.2.2; 9 found; start..end, strand, type, name):
    121..213     +  CDS            lacI (fragment): lac repressor; lacI; The lac repressor binds to the lac operator to inhibit transcription in E. coli. This inhibition can be relieved by adding lactose or isopropyl-β-D-thiogalactopyranoside (IPTG).
    268..295     -  terminator     rrnB T2 terminator: transcription terminator T2 from the E. coli rrnB gene
    427..470     +  terminator     rrnB T1 terminator: Escherichia coli rrnB; transcription terminator T1 from the E. coli rrnB gene
    517..553     -  CDS            lacZα (fragment): LacZα fragment of β-galactosidase; lacZ fragment
    569..668     +  protein_bind   attL1: mutant version of attL; recombination site for the Gateway® LR reaction LR Clonase™
    941..1040    -  protein_bind   attL2: mutant version of attL; recombination site for the Gateway® LR reaction LR Clonase™
   1058..1076    -  promoter       T7 promoter: promoter for bacteriophage T7 RNA polymerase
   1210..2019    +  CDS            KanR: aminoglycoside phosphotransferase; aph(3')-Ia; confers resistance to kanamycin in bacteria or G418 (Geneticin®) in eukaryotes
   2166..2754    +  rep_origin     ori: high-copy-number ColE1/pMB1/pBR322/pUC origin of replication
