[The description below was written by a language model from this plasmid's Addgene catalogue record and pLannotate feature annotations shown in this document.]
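Description:
pCFJ2366 is a small (about 2.8 kb) entry-type plasmid built on the pDONR221 Gateway donor backbone and catalogued as a worm expression reagent, although it is really a part-donor plasmid and not a complete expression vector. It is propagated in E. coli from a high-copy ColE1/pUC-type origin and selected with kanamycin through the aph(3')-Ia resistance gene. The annotated backbone also carries the rrnB T1 and T2 transcription terminators upstream of the cloning region, which insulate the insert from read-through transcription. A T7 promoter lies just outside attL2, and short lacI and lacZα fragments appear to be vector remnants with no functional role.

The payload sits between the attL1 and attL2 recombination sites, which result from the Gateway BP reaction used to clone it. This gap of roughly 270 bp has no annotated features and is consistent with the recorded insert, a 250 bp C. elegans intron designated "GG3" that lacks periodic An/Tn clusters (PATCs). PATCs are non-coding sequence motifs associated with resistance to germline silencing in C. elegans. The intron is described as Golden Gate compatible, so it is meant to be assembled into a defined intron position within a transgene. The record does not state which type IIS enzyme or overhangs are used.

According to the stated purpose, this PATC-free intron serves as a negative control, presumably for comparison with PATC-containing introns, in work on design rules that reduce germline silencing of transgenes carried on simple extrachromosomal arrays. No promoter, coding sequence or 3' UTR for worm expression is present on the plasmid.
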