Addgene plasmid #159885: pCFJ2366 - intron GG3 - 250bp no PATC
Purpose: Golden Gate compatible intron with no PATCs for negative controls
Depositing lab: Christian Froekjaer-Jensen. Depositing organization: King Abdullah University of Science and Technology (KAUST). Publication: Engineering rules that minimize germline silencing of transgenes in simple extrachromosomal arrays in C. elegans. Aljohani MD, El Mouridi S, Priyadarshini M, Vargas-Velazquez AM, Frokjaer-Jensen C. Nat Commun. 2020 Dec 9;11(1):6300. doi: 10.1038/s41467-020-19898-0. PubMed 33298957.
Backbone
  Vector backbone: pDONR221
  Vector type: Worm Expression
Growth in bacteria
  Bacterial resistance: Kanamycin, 50 μg/mL
  Growth temperature: 37°C
  Growth strain: DH5alpha
  Copy number: High Copy
Gene/Insert
  Gene/Insert name: intron GG3 - 250bp no PATC
  Species: C. elegans (nematode)
  Mutation: Not applicable
  Cloning method: Gateway Cloning
Terms and licenses: Academic/Nonprofit Terms; Industry Terms: Not Available to Industry
Depositor comments: See www.wormbuilder.org for more information.
How to cite: pCFJ2366 - intron GG3 - 250bp no PATC was a gift from Christian Froekjaer-Jensen (Addgene plasmid # 159885 ; http://n2t.net/addgene:159885 ; RRID:Addgene_159885)
